Addgene plasmid #223460: pEY113
Purpose: osm-10 fluorescent neural reporter driving nuclear mTagBFP2 expression (refer to NeuroPAL paper for expression)
Depositing lab: Oliver Hobert & Eviatar Yemini. Depositing organization: Columbia University. Publication: NeuroPAL: A Multicolor Atlas for Whole-Brain Neuronal Identification in C. elegans. Yemini E, Lin A, Nejatbakhsh A, Varol E, Sun R, Mena GE, Samuel ADT, Paninski L, Venkatachalam V, Hobert O. Cell. 2021 Jan 7;184(1):272-288.e11. doi: 10.1016/j.cell.2020.12.012. Epub 2020 Dec 29. PubMed 33378642.
Backbone
  Vector backbone: pPD95.62
  Vector type: Worm Expression
Growth in bacteria
  Bacterial resistance: Ampicillin, 100 μg/mL
  Growth temperature: 37°C
  Growth strain: DH5alpha
  Copy number: Unknown
Gene/Insert
  Gene/Insert name: osm-10
  Species: C. elegans (nematode)
  Entrez Gene: osm-10 (a.k.a. CELE_T20H4.1)
  Cloning method: Gibson Cloning
Terms and licenses: Academic/Nonprofit Terms; Industry Terms: Not Available to Industry
How to cite: pEY113 was a gift from Oliver Hobert & Eviatar Yemini (Addgene plasmid # 223460 ; http://n2t.net/addgene:223460 ; RRID:Addgene_223460)
