[The description below was written by a language model from this plasmid's Addgene catalogue record and pLannotate feature annotations shown in this document.]
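Description:
pEY113 is a C. elegans expression plasmid built on the pPD95.62 backbone, one of the Fire-lab-style worm reporter vectors. It serves as one of the reporter components described in the NeuroPAL multicolor atlas for whole-brain neuronal identification. It is propagated in E. coli through a high-copy ColE1/pUC-type origin and selected with ampicillin via the β-lactamase gene and its native promoter. The 5,670 nt sequenced record also shows typical cloning-vector remnants: fragments of rop, the pBR322 bom region and lacI, along with a CAP site, lac promoter and operator, and part of a pUC multiple cloning site. None of these has a role in worm expression.

The catalogue lists osm-10 as the insert, assembled by Gibson cloning, and the stated purpose makes clear that osm-10 acts here as the driver of reporter expression rather than as an expressed protein. The feature table does not annotate a worm promoter, but an unannotated stretch of roughly 900 bp lies between the MCS fragment and the reporter, which is where osm-10 regulatory sequence would be expected. Downstream is the blue fluorescent protein mTagBFP2, closely followed by the C. elegans histone H2B gene his-11. This arrangement is consistent with a fluorophore–histone fusion that tethers the signal to chromatin and accounts for the nuclear localization stated in the record. The short "aex-5" hit after the reporter probably reflects genomic sequence within the backbone's 3′ region, although no 3′ UTR is explicitly annotated. The plasmid is used to generate transgenic worms in which osm-10-expressing neurons are marked by blue nuclei. The record defers to the NeuroPAL publication for the exact expression pattern.
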