Features (pLannotate 1.2.2; 13 found; start..end, strand, type, name):
    152..169     -  misc_feature   MCS (fragment): pUC18/19 multiple cloning site
   1110..1955    +  CDS            mTagBFP2: mTagBFP2 is a basic (constitutively fluorescent) blue fluorescent protein published in 2011, derived from Entacmaea quadricolor. It is reported to be a very rapidly-maturing monomer with very low acid sensitivity.
   1980..2342    +  CDS            his-11: H2B1_CAEEL - Experimental evidence at protein level: Swiss-Prot protein existence level 1. Core component of nucleosome. Nucleosomes wrap and compact DNA into chromatin, limiting DNA accessibility to the cellular machineries which require DNA as a template. Histones thereby play a central role in transcription regulation, DNA repair, DNA replication and chromosomal stability. DNA accessibility is regulated via a complex set of post-translational modifications of histones, also called histone code, and nucleosome remodeling. From Caenorhabditis elegans.
   2952..3104    +  CDS            aex-5 (fragment): AEX5_CAEEL - Also known as kpc-3 From Caenorhabditis elegans.
   3232..3267    +  CDS            rop (fragment): Rop protein, which maintains plasmids at low copy number; rop
   3369..3468    +  misc_feature   bom (fragment): basis of mobility region from pBR322
   3566..3670    +  promoter       AmpR promoter: bla
   3671..4531    +  CDS            AmpR: β-lactamase; bla; confers resistance to ampicillin, carbenicillin, and related antibiotics
   4702..5290    +  rep_origin     ori: high-copy-number ColE1/pMB1/pBR322/pUC origin of replication
   5473..5565    +  CDS            lacI (fragment): lac repressor; lacI; The lac repressor binds to the lac operator to inhibit transcription in E. coli. This inhibition can be relieved by adding lactose or isopropyl-β-D-thiogalactopyranoside (IPTG).
   5578..5599    +  protein_bind   CAP binding site: CAP binding activates transcription in the presence of cAMP. E. coli catabolite activator protein
   5614..5644    +  promoter       lac promoter: promoter for the E. coli lac operon
   5652..5668    +  protein_bind   lac operator: The lac repressor binds to the lac operator to inhibit transcription in E. coli. This inhibition can be relieved by adding lactose or isopropyl-β-D-thiogalactopyranoside (IPTG). lac repressor encoded by lacI
>Addgene plasmid #223460 | pEY113 | addgene full sequence | sequence record 441661 | Addgene NGS Result
TCACACAGGAAACAGCTATGACCATGATTACGCCAAGCTGTAAGTTTAAACATGATCTTACTAACTAACT
ATTCTCATTTAAATTTTCAGAGCTTAAAAATGGCTGAAATCACTCACAACGATGGATACGCTAACAACTT
GGAAATGAAATAAGCTTGCATGCCTGCAGTGAATTGGATCACACACCGGAAGTGGTATGACAGTATTCAT
TAACAGATTCAATTTGAAATATTAATTTTAGGTTAGATGTGTATTCTGCAAAAGCTCATTCGATCAGCCA
CTGGAAATGAACGATGAACAATGGGCACACTTTTTCGCTCATATTTATGGGGTTAGTAATTCACCATTCG
AATCTAGAAGTCGATTCTCCTGACTGACATTTTTAAAACCATTTTTTCCAGGAAATCCTCTACTCCCGCC
TTGCCGACTACGAGGATCGTGCTTTGAACACTGCATGAATTATATATTTGATTCGATGGTTAGCTTAATA
AAGAATTTTTCTGTTGTACTTCAACCTTTTTCTGAAATAGGAAATAATCACAAGTTGTCTGAAAAATGTG
ATCAGCTATCCAGATCAAACAGTGAAAATGTTGTCTGCAATGATTCATAGCTGAACATCTGAACTCTTAA
ATTTTCAGCGAATCATGATTTGCATTGTGATATATTATTCTTATGGTTGCAAAAGAAAAAAGATTACGAA
AATATCTTGTGACAGAGTAAGAAACCATTGAAATTTAATTAATCACCGTGGAGACAGGTGTGCACTCTGC
TCTTATTATATTATCAAAACGAGAAACGCGTGAGCAAGAAGTGGGCGTGACTTGGTAGAAAGGTACTTAA
TCGAGATGTTGAGCCAACTTTCGAGATTATTCTAAAAGTTTCCATATCAATAAACTTTTTTGGAAATTTC
ATCTTGCAAGCCCGGGATTGGCCAAAGGACCCAAAGGTATGTTTCGAATGATACTAACATAACATAGAAC
ATTTTCAGGAGGACCCTTGCTTGGAGGGTACCGAGCTCAGAAAAAATGACCGCTCCAAAGAAGAAGCGCA
AGGTTCCAGTCGAGAAGATGACTGCCCCAAAAAAGAAACGTAAGGTCCCGCGGATGTCAGAGCTTATTAA
GGAGAATATGCATATGAAACTGTACATGGAAGGAACCGTGGACAACCATCACTTTAAGTGCACTTCGGAG
GGGGAAGGCAAACCGTACGAGGGCACCCAGACCATGCGAATCAAGGTGGTCGAGGGAGGCCCACTGCCCT
TCGCCTTCGACATTCTGGTAAGTTTAAACATATATATACTAACTAACCCTGATTATTTAAATTTTCAGGC
TACTAGCTTCCTGTACGGCAGCAAGACTTTTATTAATCACACCCAGGGCATCCCGGACTTCTTCAAACAG
TCGTTCCCTGAGGGCTTCACATGGGAGCGTGTGACCACATACGAAGACGGTGGCGTTCTCACCGCTACCC
AGGACACCAGCCTCCAGGACGGTTGCCTCATATATAATGTGGTAAGTTTAAACAGTTCGGTACTAACTAA
CCATACATATTTAAATTTTCAGAAGATCCGGGGAGTAAACTTCACATCCAATGGTCCGGTTATGCAGAAG
AAAACACTCGGCTGGGAGGCCTTCACCGAGACGCTGTATCCGGCTGACGGAGGCCTGGAAGGTCGAAACG
ACATGGCCCTGAAGCTCGTCGGCGGTAGCCATCTCATCGCAAACGCTAAGACCACATATAGATCCAAGAA
ACCGGTAAGTTTAAACATGATTTTACTAACTAACTAATCTGATTTAAATTTTCAGGCTAAGAACCTTAAA
ATGCCGGGAGTCTACTATGTTGACTACAGACTGGAACGGATCAAGGAGGCCAACAACGAGACCTACGTCG
AGCAGCACGAGGTTGCAGTTGCCAGATACTGCGACCTCCCGAGCAAACTGGGTCACAAGCTTAATCCTAG
GATACCGGTGGGTGAAGACCCACCAAAGCCATCTGCCAAGGGAGCCAAGAAGGCCGCCAAGACCGTTACG
AAGCCAAAGGACGGAAAGAAGAGACGTCATGCCCGTAAGGAATCATACTCCGTCTACATCTACCGTGTCC
TCAAGCAAGTTCATCCAGACACTGGAGTTTCCTCCAAAGCCATGTCTATCATGAACTCTTTTGTCAACGA
TGTCTTCGAGCGTATTGCTGCTGAAGCATCCCGTCTTGCTCACTACAACAAGCGTTCCACAATCTCATCC
CGCGAAATTCAGACCGCTGTCCGTCTGATCCTTCCAGGAGAGCTTGCCAAGCACGCCGTGTCTGAGGGAA
CCAAGGCCGTTACCAAGTACACTTCCAGCAAGTAGGAATTCCAACTGAGCGCCGGTCGCTACCATTACCA
ACTTGTCTGGTGTCAAAAATAATAGGGGCCGCTGTCATCAGAGTAAGTTTAAACTGAGTTCTACTAACTA
ACGAGTAATATTTAAATTTTCAGCATCTCGCGCCCGTGCCTCTGACTTCTAAGTCCAATTACTCTTCAAC
ATCCCTACATGCTCTTTCTCCCTGTGCTCCCACCCCCTATTTTTGTTATTATCAAAAAACTTCTCTTAAT
TTCTTTGTTTTTTAGCTTCTTTTAAGTCACCTCTAACAATGAAATTGTGTAGATTCAAAAATAGAATTAA
TTCGTAATAAAAAGTCGAAAAAAATTGTGCTCCCTCCCCCCATTAATAATAATTCTATCCCAAAATCTAC
ACAATGTTCTGTGTACACTTCTTATGTTTTTTACTTCTGATAAATTTTTTTGAAACATCATAGAAAAAAC
CGCACACAAAATACCTTATCATATGTTACGTTTCAGTTTATGACCGCAATTTTTATTTCTTCGCACGTCT
GGGCCTCTCATGACGTCAAATCATGCTCATCGTGAAAAAGTTTTGGAGTATTTTTGGAATTTTTCAATCA
AGTGAAAGTTTATGAAATTAATTTTCCTGCTTTTGCTTTTTGGGGTTTCCCCTATTGTTTGTCAAGATTT
CGAGGACGGCGTTTTTCTTGCTAAAATCACAAGTATTGATGAGCACGATGCAAGAAAGATCGGAAGAAGG
TTTGGGTTTGAGGCTCAGTGGAAGGTGAGTAGAAGTTGATAATTTGAAAGTGGAGTAGTGTCTATGGGGT
TTTTGCCTTAAATGACAGAATACATTCCCAATATACCAAACATAACTGTTTCCTACTAGTCGGCCGTACG
GGCCCTTTCGTCTCGCGCGTTTCGGTGATGACGGTGAAAACCTCTGACACATGCAGCTCCCGGAGACGGT
CACAGCTTGTCTGTAAGCGGATGCCGGGAGCAGACAAGCCCGTCAGGGCGCGTCAGCGGGTGTTGGCGGG
TGTCGGGGCTGGCTTAACTATGCGGCATCAGAGCAGATTGTACTGAGAGTGCACCATATGCGGTGTGAAA
TACCGCACAGATGCGTAAGGAGAAAATACCGCATCAGGCGGCCTTAAGGGCCTCGTGATACGCCTATTTT
TATAGGTTAATGTCATGATAATAATGGTTTCTTAGACGTCAGGTGGCACTTTTCGGGGAAATGTGCGCGG
AACCCCTATTTGTTTATTTTTCTAAATACATTCAAATATGTATCCGCTCATGAGACAATAACCCTGATAA
ATGCTTCAATAATATTGAAAAAGGAAGAGTATGAGTATTCAACATTTCCGTGTCGCCCTTATTCCCTTTT
TTGCGGCATTTTGCCTTCCTGTTTTTGCTCACCCAGAAACGCTGGTGAAAGTAAAAGATGCTGAAGATCA
GTTGGGTGCACGAGTGGGTTACATCGAACTGGATCTCAACAGCGGTAAGATCCTTGAGAGTTTTCGCCCC
GAAGAACGTTTTCCAATGATGAGCACTTTTAAAGTTCTGCTATGTGGCGCGGTATTATCCCGTATTGACG
CCGGGCAAGAGCAACTCGGTCGCCGCATACACTATTCTCAGAATGACTTGGTTGAGTACTCACCAGTCAC
AGAAAAGCATCTTACGGATGGCATGACAGTAAGAGAATTATGCAGTGCTGCCATAACCATGAGTGATAAC
ACTGCGGCCAACTTACTTCTGACAACGATCGGAGGACCGAAGGAGCTAACCGCTTTTTTGCACAACATGG
GGGATCATGTAACTCGCCTTGATCGTTGGGAACCGGAGCTGAATGAAGCCATACCAAACGACGAGCGTGA
CACCACGATGCCTGTAGCAATGGCAACAACGTTGCGCAAACTATTAACTGGCGAACTACTTACTCTAGCT
TCCCGGCAACAATTAATAGACTGGATGGAGGCGGATAAAGTTGCAGGACCACTTCTGCGCTCGGCCCTTC
CGGCTGGCTGGTTTATTGCTGATAAATCTGGAGCCGGTGAGCGTGGGTCTCGCGGTATCATTGCAGCACT
GGGGCCAGATGGTAAGCCCTCCCGTATCGTAGTTATCTACACGACGGGGAGTCAGGCAACTATGGATGAA
CGAAATAGACAGATCGCTGAGATAGGTGCCTCACTGATTAAGCATTGGTAACTGTCAGACCAAGTTTACT
CATATATACTTTAGATTGATTTAAAACTTCATTTTTAATTTAAAAGGATCTAGGTGAAGATCCTTTTTGA
TAATCTCATGACCAAAATCCCTTAACGTGAGTTTTCGTTCCACTGAGCGTCAGACCCCGTAGAAAAGATC
AAAGGATCTTCTTGAGATCCTTTTTTTCTGCGCGTAATCTGCTGCTTGCAAACAAAAAAACCACCGCTAC
CAGCGGTGGTTTGTTTGCCGGATCAAGAGCTACCAACTCTTTTTCCGAAGGTAACTGGCTTCAGCAGAGC
GCAGATACCAAATACTGTTCTTCTAGTGTAGCCGTAGTTAGGCCACCACTTCAAGAACTCTGTAGCACCG
CCTACATACCTCGCTCTGCTAATCCTGTTACCAGTGGCTGCTGCCAGTGGCGATAAGTCGTGTCTTACCG
GGTTGGACTCAAGACGATAGTTACCGGATAAGGCGCAGCGGTCGGGCTGAACGGGGGGTTCGTGCACACA
GCCCAGCTTGGAGCGAACGACCTACACCGAACTGAGATACCTACAGCGTGAGCTATGAGAAAGCGCCACG
CTTCCCGAAGGGAGAAAGGCGGACAGGTATCCGGTAAGCGGCAGGGTCGGAACAGGAGAGCGCACGAGGG
AGCTTCCAGGGGGAAACGCCTGGTATCTTTATAGTCCTGTCGGGTTTCGCCACCTCTGACTTGAGCGTCG
ATTTTTGTGATGCTCGTCAGGGGGGCGGAGCCTATGGAAAAACGCCAGCAACGCGGCCTTTTTACGGTTC
CTGGCCTTTTGCTGGCCTTTTGCTCACATGTTCTTTCCTGCGTTATCCCCTGATTCTGTGGATAACCGTA
TTACCGCCTTTGAGTGAGCTGATACCGCTCGCCGCAGCCGAACGACCGAGCGCAGCGAGTCAGTGAGCGA
GGAAGCGGAAGAGCGCCCAATACGCAAACCGCCTCTCCCCGCGCGTTGGCCGATTCATTAATGCAGCTGG
CACGACAGGTTTCCCGACTGGAAAGCGGGCAGTGAGCGCAACGCAATTAATGTGAGTTAGCTCACTCATT
AGGCACCCCAGGCTTTACACTTTATGCTTCCGGCTCGTATGTTGTGTGGAATTGTGAGCGGATAACAATT
